>Addgene plasmid #219974 | pOCC102-MBP-eIF4G-213 | addgene full sequence | sequence record 436799 | Addgene NGS Result
AGCTGCCACCATTTTGTTCGCCCAGGACTCTAGCTATAGTTCTAGTGGTTGGCTACGTATACTCCGGAAT
ATTAATAGATCATGGAGATAATTAAAATGATAACCATCTCGCAAATAAATAAGTATTTTACTGTTTTCGT
AACAGTTTTGTAATAAAAAAACCTATAAATATTCCGGATTATTCATACCGTCCCACCATCGGGCGCGGAT
CGCCACCATGGGCAGCAGCCATCACCATCACCATCACAGCAGCGGCAGAATGAAAATCGAAGAAGGTAAA
CTGGTAATCTGGATTAACGGCGATAAAGGCTATAACGGTCTCGCTGAAGTCGGTAAGAAATTCGAGAAAG
ATACCGGAATTAAAGTCACCGTTGAGCATCCGGATAAACTGGAAGAGAAATTCCCACAGGTTGCGGCAAC
TGGCGATGGCCCTGACATTATCTTCTGGGCACACGACCGCTTTGGTGGCTACGCTCAATCTGGCCTGTTG
GCTGAAATCACCCCGGACAAAGCGTTCCAGGACAAGCTGTATCCGTTTACCTGGGATGCCGTACGTTACA
ACGGCAAGCTGATTGCTTACCCGATCGCTGTTGAAGCGTTATCGCTGATTTATAACAAAGATCTGCTGCC
GAACCCGCCAAAAACCTGGGAAGAGATCCCGGCGCTGGATAAAGAACTGAAAGCGAAAGGTAAGAGCGCG
CTGATGTTCAACCTGCAAGAACCGTACTTCACCTGGCCGCTGATTGCTGCTGACGGGGGTTATGCGTTCA
AGTATGAAAACGGCAAGTACGACATTAAAGACGTGGGCGTGGATAACGCTGGCGCGAAAGCGGGTCTGAC
CTTCCTGGTTGACCTGATTAAAAACAAACACATGAATGCAGACACCGATTACTCCATCGCAGAAGCTGCC
TTTAATAAAGGCGAAACAGCGATGACCATCAACGGCCCGTGGGCATGGTCCAACATCGACACCAGCAAAG
TGAATTATGGTGTAACGGTACTGCCGACCTTCAAGGGTCAACCATCCAAACCGTTCGTTGGCGTGCTGAG
CGCAGGTATTAACGCCGCCAGTCCGAACAAAGAGCTGGCAAAAGAGTTCCTCGAAAACTATCTGCTGACT
GATGAAGGTCTGGAAGCGGTTAATAAAGACAAACCGCTGGGTGCCGTAGCGCTGAAGTCTTACGAGGAAG
AGTTGGTGAAAGATCCGCGTATTGCCGCCACTATGGAAAACGCCCAGAAAGGTGAAATCATGCCGAACAT
CCCGCAGATGTCCGCTTTCTGGTATGCCGTGCGTACTGCGGTGATCAACGCCGCCAGCGGTCGTCAGACT
GTCGATGAAGCCCTGAAAGACGCGCAGACTAATTCGAGCTCGAACAACAACAACAATAACAATAACAACA
ACAGCAGCGGCAGACTGGAAGTTCTGTTCCAGGGGCCGGCGGCCGCAATGACTGACGAAACAGCTCACCC
GACACAGAGCGCCTCGAAACAGGAGAGTGCAGCTTTGAAGCAGACCGGCGATGACCAGCAGGAGTCCCAG
CAGCAGAGAGGTTATACAAACTATAACAACGGAAGCAACTACACCCAGAAAAAGCCATATAACAGTAACA
GACCACACCAGCAGAGAGGAGGTAAATTCGGACCCAACCGCTATAACAACAGAGGAAATTATAACGGAGG
AGGCTCATTTAGAGGAGGCCATATGGGTGCGAACTCATCAAATGTGCCTTGGACCGGATATTACAATAAT
TATCCTGTATACTATCAGCCGCAACAGATGGCCGCAGCAGGAAGCGCTCCTGCGAACCCTATTCCTGTAG
AAGAAAAGAGTCCCGTCCCCACGAAAATTGAAATAACAACCAAGTCAGGCGAGCACCTTGATCTGAAAGA
ACAGCACAAGGCAAAACTTCAATCCCAAGAGAGGAGCACTGTTTCTCCCCAACCAGAATCCAAACTTAAA
GAAACGAGCGATAGTACATCTACCAGTACGCCGACTCCCACTCCGTCCACGAATGATAGCAAAGCTAGCA
GCGAAGAAAATATCTCCGAGGCAGAAAAAACTCGTAGGAATTTCATCGAGCAGGCAGCAGCAGCAAAGGC
GGCGCTTGAAAAAAAGAGGAAAGAGCAATTGGAGGGAAGTTCGGGTAACAACAACATCCCGATGAAGACC
ACTCCAGAAAACGTAGAAGAAAAAGGATCAGATAAACCCGAGGTCACTGAAAAAACCAAGCCTGCAGAGG
AGAAGTCCGCGGAACCTGAGGTCAAACAAGAAACTCCCGCAGAGGAAGGCGAACAAGGCGAGAAAGGTCA
GATTAAAGAAGAGAGTACGCCTAAAGTTCTGACTTTCGCGGAACGTCTTAAGCTGAAGAAGCAGCAGAAG
GAAAGAGAGGAAAAGACAGAGGGTAAGGAGAATAAGGAAGTGCCTGTTCAAGAAGAGACAAAGTCCGCCA
TAGAAAGTGCGCCTGTGCCACCTTCAGAACAAGTAAAAGAAGAGACGGAGGTTGCTGAGACGGAACAATC
CAATATCGATGAGTCAGCCACTACCCCGGCTATTCCGACAAAAAGCGATGAAGCTGAGGCAGAGGTGGAA
GCTGAAGCAGGAGACGCGGGTACAAAAATCGGACTGGAAGCCGAGATTGAGACCACAACCGACGAGACTG
ACGATGGCACCAACACAGTCAGTCATATTTTGAATGTTCTTAAAGACGCTACGCCAATTGAAGATGTCTT
CTCATTCAATTACCCAGAAGGTATCGAAGGTCCAGACATAAAATATAAAAAGGAGCATGTAAAGTATACA
TATGGCCCAACTTTCTTGTTGCAATTCAAGGACAAACTTAACGTCAAGGCTGACGCAGAATGGGTCCAAA
GTACTGCTAGTAAAATCGTAATTCCCCCAGGCATGGGCCGTGGTAATCGCAGCCGCGACAGTGGACGTTT
TGGAAACAACTCAAGCCGCGGCCACGACTTTAGGAACACTTCGGTACGCAACATGGATGACCGCGCTAAT
TCCCGTACGAGCAGCAAGCGTAGGTCGAAGCGCATGAATGACGACCGCAGGAGCAATAGATCATACACCA
GCCGCAGAGATAGGGAAAGGGGTTCTTATCGCAACGAAGAGAAGCGTGAAGACGACAAGCCAAAGGAAGA
AGTCGCTCCCCTTGTACCGTCAGCTAACAGGTGGGTACCGAAGTTCAAATCGAAGAAAACTGAGAAAAAA
CTTGCCCCTGATGGCAAAACGGAACTGCTCGATAAAGATGAAGTGGAGCGCAAGATGAAGTCACTTTTGA
ACAAGTTGACTCTGGAGATGTTTGATGCCATTAGTTCTGAAATCCTGGCAATCGCCAACATCAGCGTATG
GGAGACGAACGGCGAGACGCTTAAGGCGGTAATAGAACAAATCTTTCTCAAAGCGTGTGACGAGCCGCAT
TGGAGCTCCATGTATGCTCAGCTGTGCGGCAAAGTAGTGAAAGAACTCAATCCAGACATAACAGATGAAA
CCAACGAGGGAAAGACTGGTCCGAAGTTGGTCTTGCACTACCTGGTAGCTCGCTGTCATGCTGAATTCGA
TAAAGGTTGGACTGATAAGCTTCCGACGAATGAAGACGGAACCCCGCTTGAACCCGAGATGATGTCTGAG
GAGTACTATGCTGCCGCGTCCGCCAAGAGGCGCGGTCTGGGACTTGTCCGCTTTATTGGCTTCCTCTATC
GTCTTAACCTTCTTACAGGCAAAATGATGTTTGAATGTTTTAGGAGACTGATGAAGGACCTCACTGATAG
TCCTAGTGAGGAGACGCTGGAATCCGTTGTTGAGCTCCTGAATACCGTAGGAGAGCAGTTCGAGACTGAC
TCTTTCAGGACCGGACAGGCGACTCTTGAAGGCTCGCAGTTGCTCGACTCGTTGTTTGGAATCTTGGATA
ATATTATACAAACAGCCAAGATAAGCAGTAGAATAAAATTTAAACTTATAGATATTAAGGAGCTCAGGCA
CGACAAAAATTGGAATAGTGACAAAAAAGATAACGGACCGAAAACTATACAACAGATTCACGAGGAAGAA
GAGAGGCAAAGGCAGCTTAAGAACAACTCTAGGAGCAACTCAAGACGCACAAACAATTCGTCCAACCGTC
ACAGCTTCCGCAGAGACGCTCCGCCAGCCTCGAAGGATTCGTTTATAACCACAAGAACTTATAGCCAGCG
CAACAGCCAAAGAGCGCCACCGCCAAAGGAAGAACCAGCTGCCCCAACAAGCACAGCTACGAACATGTTC
TCTGCGCTCATGGGTGAGTCCGATGATGAAGAAGGCGCGCCGTAATAGAAGCTTGTCGAGAAGTACTAGA
GGATCATAATCAGCCATACCACATTTGTAGAGGTTTTACTTGCTTTAAAAAACCTCCCACACCTCCCCCT
GAACCTGAAACATAAAATGAATGCAATTGTTGTTGTTAACTTGTTTATTGCAGCTTATAATGGTTACAAA
TAAAGCAATAGCATCACAAATTTCACAAATAAAGCATTTTTTTCACTGCATTCTAGTTGTGGTTTGTCCA
AACTCATCAATGTATCTTATCATGTCTGGATCTGATCACTGCTTGAGCCTAGGAGATCCGAACCAGATAA
GTGAAAGCCTGCATCCGCAGATCTTAATTAATAAAACACGATACATTGTTATTAGTACATTTATTAAGCG
CTAGATTCTGTGCGTTGTTGATTTACAGACAATTGTTGTACGTATTTTAATAATTCATTAAATTTATAAT
CTTTAGGGTGGTATGTTAGAGCGAAAATCAAATGATTTTCAGCGTCTTTATATCTGAATTTAAATATTAA
ATCCTCAATAGATTTGTAAAATAGGTTTCGATTAGTTTCAAACAAGGGTTGTTTTTCCGAACCGATGGCT
GGACTATCTAATGGATTTTCGCTCAACGCCACAAAACTTGCCAAATCTTGTAGCAGCAATCTAGCTTTGT
CGATATTCGTTTGTGTTTTGTTTTGTAATAAAGGTTCGACGTCGTTCAAAATATTATGCGCTTTTGTATT
TCTTTCATCACTGTCGTTAGTGTACAATTGACTCGACGTAAACACGTTAAATAACGCTTGGACATATTTA
ACATCGGGCGTGTTAGCTTTATTAGGCCGATTATCGTCGTCGTCCCAACCCTCGTCGTTAGAAGTTGCTT
CCGAAGACGATTTTGCCATAGCCACACGACGCCTATTAATTGTGTCGGCTAACACGTCCGCGATCAAATT
TGTAGTTGAGCTTTTTGGGCCTCATGGGCCTTCCGCTCACTGCCCGCTTTCCAGTCGGGAAACCTGTCGT
GCCAGCTGCATTAACATGGTCATAGCTGTTTCCTTGCGTATTGGGCGCTCTCCGCTTCCTCGCTCACTGA
CTCGCTGCGCTCGGTCGTTCGGGTAAAGCCTGGGGTGCCTAATGAGCAAAAGGCCAGCAAAAGGCCAGGA
ACCGTAAAAAGGCCGCGTTGCTGGCGTTTTTCCATAGGCTCCGCCCCCCTGACGAGCATCACAAAAATCG
ACGCTCAAGTCAGAGGTGGCGAAACCCGACAGGACTATAAAGATACCAGGCGTTTCCCCCTGGAAGCTCC
CTCGTGCGCTCTCCTGTTCCGACCCTGCCGCTTACCGGATACCTGTCCGCCTTTCTCCCTTCGGGAAGCG
TGGCGCTTTCTCATAGCTCACGCTGTAGGTATCTCAGTTCGGTGTAGGTCGTTCGCTCCAAGCTGGGCTG
TGTGCACGAACCCCCCGTTCAGCCCGACCGCTGCGCCTTATCCGGTAACTATCGTCTTGAGTCCAACCCG
GTAAGACACGACTTATCGCCACTGGCAGCAGCCACTGGTAACAGGATTAGCAGAGCGAGGTATGTAGGCG
GTGCTACAGAGTTCTTGAAGTGGTGGCCTAACTACGGCTACACTAGAAGAACAGTATTTGGTATCTGCGC
TCTGCTGAAGCCAGTTACCTTCGGAAAAAGAGTTGGTAGCTCTTGATCCGGCAAACAAACCACCGCTGGT
AGCGGTGGTTTTTTTGTTTGCAAGCAGCAGATTACGCGCAGAAAAAAAGGATCTCAAGAAGATCCTTTGA
TCTTTTCTACGGGGTCTGACGCTCAGTGGAACGAAAACTCACGTTAAGGGATTTTGGTCATGAGATTATC
AAAAAGGATCTTCACCTAGATCCTTTTAAATTAAAAATGAAGTTTTAAATCAATCTAAAGTATATATGAG
TAAACTTGGTCTGACAGTTACCAATGCTTAATCAGTGAGGCACCTATCTCAGCGATCTGTCTATTTCGTT
CATCCATAGTTGCCTGACTCCCCGTCGTGTAGATAACTACGATACGGGAGGGCTTACCATCTGGCCCCAG
TGCTGCAATGATACCGCGAGAACCACGCTCACCGGCTCCAGATTTATCAGCAATAAACCAGCCAGCCGGA
AGGGCCGAGCGCAGAAGTGGTCCTGCAACTTTATCCGCCTCCATCCAGTCTATTAATTGTTGCCGGGAAG
CTAGAGTAAGTAGTTCGCCAGTTAATAGTTTGCGCAACGTTGTTGCCATTGCTACAGGCATCGTGGTGTC
ACGCTCGTCGTTTGGTATGGCTTCATTCAGCTCCGGTTCCCAACGATCAAGGCGAGTTACATGATCCCCC
ATGTTGTGCAAAAAAGCGGTTAGCTCCTTCGGTCCTCCGATCGTTGTCAGAAGTAAGTTGGCCGCAGTGT
TATCACTCATGGTTATGGCAGCACTGCATAATTCTCTTACTGTCATGCCATCCGTAAGATGCTTTTCTGT
GACTGGTGAGTACTCAACCAAGTCATTCTGAGAATAGTGTATGCGGCGACCGAGTTGCTCTTGCCCGGCG
TCAATACGGGATAATACCGCGCCACATAGCAGAACTTTAAAAGTGCTCATCATTGGAAAACGTTCTTCGG
GGCGAAAACTCTCAAGGATCTTACCGCTGTTGAGATCCAGTTCGATGTAACCCACTCGTGCACCCAACTG
ATCTTCAGCATCTTTTACTTTCACCAGCGTTTCTGGGTGAGCAAAAACAGGAAGGCAAAATGCCGCAAAA
AAGGGAATAAGGGCGACACGGAAATGTTGAATACTCATACTCTTCCTTTTTCAATATTATTGAAGCATTT
ATCAGGGTTATTGTCTCATGAGCGGATACATATTTGAATGTATTTAGAAAAATAAACAAATAGGGGTTCC
GCGCACATTTCCCCGAAAAGTGCCACCTAAATTGTAAGCGTTAATATTTTGTTAAAATTCGCGTTAAATT
TTTGTTAAATCAGCTCATTTTTTAACCAATAGGCCGAAATCGGCAAAATCCCTTATAAATCAAAAGAATA
GACCGAGATAGGGTTGAGTGGCCGCTACAGGGCGCTCCCATTCGCCATTCAGGCTGCGCAACTGTTGGGA
AGGGCGTTTCGGTGCGGGCCTCTTCGCTATTACGCCAGCTGGCGAAAGGGGGATGTGCTGCAAGGCGATT
AAGTTGGGTAACGCCAGGGTTTTCCCAGTCACGACGTTGTAAAACGACGGCCAGTGAGCGCGACGTAATA
CGACTCACTATAGGGCGAATTGGCGGAAGGCCGTCAAGGCCGTGACGTTAAAACTATTAAGCCATCCAAT
CGACCGTTAGTCGAATCAGGACCGCTGGTGCGAGAAGCCGCGAAGTATGGCGAATGCATCGTATAACGTG
TGGAGTCCGCTCATTAGAGCGTCATGTTTAGACAAGAAAGCTACATATTTAATTGATCCCGATGATTTTA
TTGATAAATTGACCCTAACTCCATACACGGTATTCTACAATGGCGGGGTTTTGGTCAAAATTTCCGGACT
GCGATTGTACATGCTGTTAACGGCTCCGCCCACTATTAATGAAATTAAAAATTCCAATTTTAAAAAACGC
AGCAAGAGAAACATTTGTATGAAAGAATGCGTAGAAGGAAAGAAAAATGTCGTGGACATGCTGAACAACA
AGATTAATATGCCTCCGTGTATAAAAAAAATATTGAACGATTTGAAAGAAAACAATGTACCGCGCGGCGG
TATGTACAGGAAGAGGTTTATACTAAACTGTTACATTGCAAACGTGGTTTCGTGTGCCAAGTGTGAAAAC
CGATGTTTAATCAAGGCTCTGACGCATTTCTACAACCACGACTCCAAGTGTGTGGGTGAAGTCATGCATC
TTTTAATCAAATCCCAAGATGTGTATAAACCACCAAACTGCCAAAAAATGAAAACTGTGGACAAGCTCTG
TCCGTTTGCTGGCAACTGCAAGGGTCTCAATCCTATTTGTAATTATTGAATAATAAAACAATTATAAATG
CTAAATTTGTTTTTTATTAACGATACAAACCAAACGCAACAAGAACATTTGTAGTATTATCTATAATTGA
AAACGCGTAGTTATAATCGCTGAGGTAATATTTAAAATCATTTTCAAATGATTCACAGTTAATTTGCGAC
AATATAATTTTATTTTCACATAAACTAGACGCCTTGTCGTCTTCTTCTTCGTATTCCTTCTCTTTTTCAT
TTTTCTCCTCATAAAAATTAACATAGTTATTATCGTATCCATATATGTATCTATCGTATAGAGTAAATTT
TTTGTTGTCATAAATATATATGTCTTTTTTAATGGGGTGTATAGTACCGCTGCGCATAGTTTTTCTGTAA
TTTACAACAGTGCTATTTTCTGGTAGTTCTTCGGAGTGTGTTGCTTTAATTATTAAATTTATATAATCAA
TGAATTTGGGATCGTCGGTTTTGTACAATATGTTGCCGGCATAGTACGCAGCTTCTTCTAGTTCAATTAC
ACCATTTTTTAGCAGCACCGGATTAACATAACTTTCCAAAATGTTGTACGAACCGTTAAACAAAAACAGT
TCACCTCCCTTTTCTATACTATTGTCTGCGAGCAGTTGTTTGTTGTTAAAAATAACAGCCATTGTAATGA
GACGCACAAACTAATATCACA
Features (pLannotate 1.2.2; 17 found; start..end, strand, type, name):
     79..170     +  promoter       polyhedrin promoter: polh from Autographa californica; promoter for the baculovirus polyhedrin gene
    230..247     +  CDS            7xHis (fragment): 6xHis affinity tag
    260..1360    +  CDS            MBP: maltose binding protein from E. coli; malE (mutated); This version of the gene does not encode a signal sequence, so MBP will remain in the cytosol.
   1448..4303    +  CDS            TIF4631: IF4F1_YEAST - Experimental evidence at protein level: Swiss-Prot protein existence level 1. Component of the eIF4F complex, which interacts with the mRNA cap structure and serves as an initial point of assembly for the translation apparatus. Stimulates translation by interaction with polyadenylate-binding protein PAB1, bringing the 5'- and 3'-ends of the mRNA in proximity. The formation of this circular mRNP structure appears to be critical for the synergistic effects of the cap and the poly(A) tail in facilitating translation initiation, recycling of ribosomes, and mRNA stability. TIF4631 is
   4342..4425    +  CDS            large T antigen (fragment): large T antigen from SV40 (simian virus 40)
   4448..4582    +  polyA_signal   SV40 poly(A) signal: SV40 polyadenylation signal
   4655..5027    +  3'UTR          polyhedrin 3' UTR: 3' UTR from the Autographa californica nucleopolyhedrovirus polyhedrin gene (Suzuki et al., 2006)
   5287..5334    -  CDS            lacI (fragment): lac repressor; lacI; The lac repressor binds to the lac operator to inhibit transcription in E. coli. This inhibition can be relieved by adding lactose or isopropyl-β-D-thiogalactopyranoside (IPTG).
   5371..5411    -  rep_origin     RSF ori (fragment): Plasmids containing the RSF 1030 origin of replication can be propagated in E. coli cells that contain additional plasmids with compatible origins.
   5489..6077    -  rep_origin     ori: high-copy-number ColE1/pMB1/pBR322/pUC origin of replication
   6248..7108    -  CDS            AmpR: β-lactamase; bla; confers resistance to ampicillin, carbenicillin, and related antibiotics
   7109..7213    -  promoter       AmpR promoter: bla
   7239..7370    -  rep_origin     M13 ori (fragment): M13 bacteriophage origin of replication; arrow indicates direction of (+) strand synthesis
   7391..7547    -  CDS            lacZα (fragment): LacZα fragment of β-galactosidase; lacZ fragment
   7556..7574    +  promoter       T7 promoter: promoter for bacteriophage T7 RNA polymerase
   7677..8306    +  CDS            LEF-2: LEF2_NPVAC - Experimental evidence at protein level: Swiss-Prot protein existence level 1. Plays an essential role in viral DNA replication. Does not seem to participate in the initiation step but is rather important for the amplification of DNA. Also required for expression from the vp39 and polh promoters. From Autographa californica nuclear polyhedrosis virus (AcMNPV).
   8347..8952    +  CDS            ORF603: baculovirus ORF603 protein
