[The description below was written by a language model from this plasmid's Addgene catalogue record and pLannotate feature annotations shown in this document.]
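Description:
pOCC102-MBP-eIF4G-213 is an insect-cell expression plasmid built on the pOCC102 backbone and intended for production and purification of a mutant form of budding yeast eIF4G. It is maintained in E. coli through a high-copy ColE1/pUC-type origin and an ampicillin resistance gene (β-lactamase) driven by its own promoter. Short fragments of lacI, an RSF origin, an M13 origin, lacZα and a T7 promoter are also annotated and appear to be backbone remnants rather than functional parts of the expression unit.

The payload is a single open reading frame under the baculovirus polyhedrin promoter, a very late viral promoter that gives strong expression in infected insect cells. It encodes an N-terminal His tag followed by cytosolic E. coli maltose-binding protein (lacking its signal sequence) fused to S. cerevisiae TIF4631, the eIF4G1 scaffold subunit of the cap-binding eIF4F complex. The insert carries the "213" mutation, in which residues 213–216 (VKLR) are replaced by four alanines. According to the depositor, the MBP moiety can be removed with 3C protease, so the tags serve for affinity capture and solubility and can then be cleaved off. The coding region is followed by an SV40 polyadenylation signal and polyhedrin 3' UTR sequence. This downstream polyhedrin-locus sequence, together with the AcMNPV LEF-2 and ORF603 sequences lying upstream of the promoter on the circular map, resembles the homology arms of a baculovirus transfer vector used to recombine a cassette into the viral genome, although the record does not describe how the virus is generated. The stated purpose is purification of the eIF4G-213 protein.
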