Addgene plasmid #219974: pOCC102-MBP-eIF4G-213
Purpose: eIF4G-213 protein purification
Depositing lab: Simon Alberti. Depositing organization: Biotechnology Center (BIOTEC) of the Technische Universitaet Dresden.
Backbone
  Vector backbone: pOCC102
  Vector type: Insect Expression
Growth in bacteria
  Bacterial resistance: Ampicillin, 100 μg/mL
  Growth temperature: 37°C
  Growth strain: DH5alpha
  Copy number: High Copy
Gene/Insert
  Gene/Insert name: eIF4G-213
  Species: S. cerevisiae (budding yeast)
  Mutation: 213VKLR216 to 213AAAA216
  Entrez Gene: TIF4631 (a.k.a. YGR162W)
  Tag / fusion protein: 6xHis-MBP (N terminal on insert)
  Cloning method: Restriction Enzyme; 5′ cloning site Unknown (unknown if destroyed)
Terms and licenses: Academic/Nonprofit Terms; Industry Terms: Not Available to Industry
Depositor comments: MBP can be cleaved with 3C-protease
How to cite: pOCC102-MBP-eIF4G-213 was a gift from Simon Alberti (Addgene plasmid # 219974 ; http://n2t.net/addgene:219974 ; RRID:Addgene_219974)
